Addgene plasmid #116182: pHAGE-BRAF-L618F
Purpose: Lentiviral expression of BRAF L618F
Depositing lab: Gordon Mills & Kenneth Scott. Depositing organization: Baylor College of Medicine. Publication: Systematic Functional Annotation of Somatic Mutations in Cancer. Ng PK, Li J, Jeong KJ, Shao S, Chen H, Tsang YH, Sengupta S, Wang Z, Bhavana VH, Tran R, Soewito S, Minussi DC, Moreno D, Kong K, Dogruluk T, Lu H, Gao J, Tokheim C, Zhou DC, Johnson AM, Zeng J, Ip CKM, Ju Z, Wester M, Yu S, Li Y, Vellano CP, Schultz N, Karchin R, Ding L, Lu Y, Cheung LWT, Chen K, Shaw KR, Meric-Bernstam F, Scott KL, Yi S, Sahni N, Liang H, Mills GB. Cancer Cell. 2018 Mar 12;33(3):450-462.e10. doi: 10.1016/j.ccell.2018.01.021. PubMed 29533785.
Backbone
  Vector backbone: pHAGE
  Vector type: Lentiviral
Growth in bacteria
  Bacterial resistance: Ampicillin, 100 μg/mL
  Growth temperature: 37°C
  Growth strain: Stbl3
  Copy number: High Copy
Gene/Insert
  Gene/Insert name: BRAF
  Species: H. sapiens (human)
  Mutation: L618F
  Entrez Gene: BRAF (a.k.a. B-RAF1, B-raf, BRAF-1, BRAF1, NS7, RAFB1)
  Cloning method: Gateway Cloning
Terms and licenses: Academic/Nonprofit Terms; Industry Terms: Not Available to Industry
How to cite: pHAGE-BRAF-L618F was a gift from Gordon Mills & Kenneth Scott (Addgene plasmid # 116182 ; http://n2t.net/addgene:116182 ; RRID:Addgene_116182)
