[The description below was written by a language model from this plasmid's Addgene catalogue record and the feature table of its GenBank file.]
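Description:
pHAGE-BRAF-L618F is a 10.8 kb HIV-1-based lentiviral expression plasmid built on the pHAGE backbone and carrying human BRAF with the L618F point substitution. In bacteria it is maintained by a high-copy ColE1/pUC-type origin and selected through the beta-lactamase (AmpR) gene. The record lists a recombination-deficient strain as host, as is usual for plasmids with repeated LTR sequences.

The viral portion runs from a full-length HIV-1 LTR (annotated as a 3' LTR but positioned as the upstream repeat) through the Psi packaging signal, the Rev response element and the cPPT/CTS, to a U3-deleted, self-inactivating 3' LTR. These elements allow the transcript to be packaged, exported and integrated when helper functions are supplied in trans, and they leave the integrated provirus without LTR promoter activity. Expression is therefore driven internally by the human EF-1-alpha promoter with its first intron.

The BRAF open reading frame was introduced by Gateway recombination. It is not annotated as a feature but occupies the interval between the attB1 and attB2 sites, preceded by a Kozak consensus. Downstream lie short T3 and T7 promoter sequences, an attB4 core site and a V5 epitope tag; the record does not say whether the tag is fused in frame to BRAF. An EMCV IRES then links puromycin N-acetyltransferase to the same transcript, so puromycin-resistant transduced cells should also express the mutant kinase. A WPRE enhances transcript stability and expression.

The plasmid comes from a collection built to functionally annotate somatic cancer mutations, and it is suited to stable expression of this BRAF variant in mammalian cells for comparison with wild-type or other alleles.
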