LOCUS       Exported 10790 bp ds-DNA circular SYN 13-MAY-2021
DEFINITION  Lentiviral expression of BRAF L618F.
ACCESSION   .
VERSION     .
KEYWORDS    pHAGE-BRAF-L618F
SOURCE      synthetic DNA construct
  ORGANISM  synthetic DNA construct
REFERENCE   1 (bases 1 to 10790)
  AUTHORS   Ng PK, Li J, Jeong KJ, Shao S, Chen H, Tsang YH, Sengupta S, Wang Z,
            Bhavana VH, Tran R, Soewito S, Minussi DC, Moreno D, Kong K,
            Dogruluk T, Lu H, Gao J, Tokheim C, Zhou DC, Johnson AM, Zeng J, Ip
            CKM, Ju Z, Wester M, Yu S, Li Y, Vellano CP, Schultz N, Karchin R,
            Ding L, Lu Y, Cheung LWT, Chen K, Shaw KR, Meric-Bernstam F, Scott
            KL, Yi S, Sahni N, Liang H, Mills GB
  TITLE     Systematic Functional Annotation of Somatic Mutations in Cancer.
  JOURNAL   Cancer Cell. 2018 Mar 12;33(3):450-462.e10. doi:
            10.1016/j.ccell.2018.01.021.
  PUBMED    29533785
REFERENCE   2 (bases 1 to 10790)
  AUTHORS   .
  TITLE     Direct Submission
  JOURNAL   Exported May 13, 2021 from SnapGene Server 1.1.58
            http://www.snapgene.com
FEATURES             Location/Qualifiers
     source          1..10790
                     /organism="synthetic DNA construct"
                     /mol_type="other DNA"
     promoter        1..1179
                     /label=EF-1-alpha promoter
                     /note="strong constitutive promoter for human elongation
                     factor EF-1-alpha"
     intron          232..1170
                     /label=EF-1-alpha intron A
                     /note="intron upstream of the start codon of human
                     EF-1-alpha"
     primer_bind     1127..1147
                     /label=EF1a-F
                     /note="Human elongation factor-1a promoter, forward primer"
     protein_bind    1199..1223
                     /gene="mutant version of attB"
                     /label=attB1
                     /bound_moiety="BP Clonase(TM)"
                     /note="recombination site for the Gateway(R) BP reaction"
     regulatory      1224..1233
                     /regulatory_class="other"
                     /note="vertebrate consensus sequence for strong initiation
                     of translation (Kozak, 1987)"
     protein_bind    complement(3528..3552)
                     /gene="mutant version of attB"
                     /label=attB2
                     /bound_moiety="BP Clonase(TM)"
                     /note="recombination site for the Gateway(R) BP reaction"
     promoter        3560..3578
                     /label=T3 promoter
                     /note="promoter for bacteriophage T3 RNA polymerase"
     primer_bind     complement(3603..3622)
                     /label=T7
                     /note="T7 promoter, forward primer"
     promoter        complement(3604..3622)
                     /label=T7 promoter
                     /note="promoter for bacteriophage T7 RNA polymerase"
     protein_bind    complement(3628..3648)
                     /gene="mutant version of attB"
                     /label=attB4
                     /bound_moiety="BP Clonase(TM)"
                     /note="core recombination site for the Gateway(R) BP
                     reaction"
     CDS             3702..3743
                     /codon_start=1
                     /product="epitope tag from simian virus 5"
                     /label=V5 tag
                     /translation="GKPIPNPLLGLDST"
     misc_feature    3764..4331
                     /label=IRES
                     /note="internal ribosome entry site (IRES) of the
                     encephalomyocarditis virus (EMCV)"
     misc_feature    3781..4333
                     /label=IRES
                     /note="internal ribosome entry site (IRES) of the
                     encephalomyocarditis virus (EMCV)"
     primer_bind     complement(3925..3942)
                     /label=IRES reverse
                     /note="IRES internal ribosome entry site, reverse primer.
                     Also called pCDH-rev"
     primer_bind     4152..4171
                     /label=IRES-F
                     /note="IRES internal ribosome entry site, forward primer"
     CDS             4345..4944
                     /codon_start=1
                     /gene="pac from Streptomyces alboniger"
                     /product="puromycin N-acetyltransferase"
                     /label=PuroR
                     /note="confers resistance to puromycin"
                     /translation="MTEYKPTVRLATRDDVPRAVRTLAAAFADYPATRHTVDPDRHIER
                     VTELQELFLTRVGLDIGKVWVADDGAAVAVWTTPESVEAGAVFAEIGPRMAELSGSRLA
                     AQQQMEGLLAPHRPKEPAWFLATVGVSPDHQGKGLGSAVVLPGVEAAERAGVPAFLETS
                     APRNLPFYERLGFTVTADVEVPEGPRTWCMTRKPGA"
     primer_bind     complement(4345..4364)
                     /label=Puro-R
                     /note="Puromycin resistance gene, reverse primer. Also
                     called puro-variant-R"
     primer_bind     4841..4861
                     /label=Puro-F
                     /note="Puromycin resistance gene, forward primer"
     misc_feature    4958..5546
                     /label=WPRE
                     /note="woodchuck hepatitis virus posttranscriptional
                     regulatory element"
     primer_bind     complement(5011..5031)
                     /label=WPRE-R
                     /note="WPRE, reverse primer"
     CDS             complement(5429..5440)
                     /codon_start=1
                     /product="Factor Xa recognition and cleavage site"
                     /label=Factor Xa site
                     /translation="IEGR"
     LTR             5621..5854
                     /label=3' LTR (Delta-U3)
                     /note="self-inactivating 3' long terminal repeat (LTR) from
                     HIV-1"
     primer_bind     complement(5973..5991)
                     /label=pBRforEco
                     /note="pBR322 vectors, upsteam of EcoRI site, forward
                     primer"
     promoter        6059..6163
                     /gene="bla"
                     /label=AmpR promoter
     CDS             6164..7024
                     /codon_start=1
                     /gene="bla"
                     /product="beta-lactamase"
                     /label=AmpR
                     /note="confers resistance to ampicillin, carbenicillin, and
                     related antibiotics"
                     /translation="MSIQHFRVALIPFFAAFCLPVFAHPETLVKVKDAEDQLGARVGYI
                     ELDLNSGKILESFRPEERFPMMSTFKVLLCGAVLSRVDAGQEQLGRRIHYSQNDLVEYS
                     PVTEKHLTDGMTVRELCSAAITMSDNTAANLLLTTIGGPKELTAFLHNMGDHVTRLDRW
                     EPELNEAIPNDERDTTMPVAMATTLRKLLTGELLTLASRQQLIDWMEADKVAGPLLRSA
                     LPAGWFIADKSGAGERGSRGIIAALGPDGKPSRIVVIYTTGSQATMDERNRQIAEIGAS
                     LIKHW"
     primer_bind     complement(6382..6401)
                     /label=Amp-R
                     /note="Ampicillin resistance gene, reverse primer"
     rep_origin      7195..7783
                     /direction=RIGHT
                     /label=ori
                     /note="high-copy-number ColE1/pMB1/pBR322/pUC origin of
                     replication"
     primer_bind     7684..7703
                     /label=pBR322ori-F
                     /note="pBR322 origin, forward primer"
     primer_bind     7937..7954
                     /label=L4440
                     /note="L4440 vector, forward primer"
     primer_bind     8046..8065
                     /label=SV40pro-F
                     /note="SV40 promoter/origin, forward primer"
     protein_bind    8194..8215
                     /label=CAP binding site
                     /bound_moiety="E. coli catabolite activator protein"
                     /note="CAP binding activates transcription in the presence
                     of cAMP."
     promoter        8230..8260
                     /label=lac promoter
                     /note="promoter for the E. coli lac operon"
     protein_bind    8268..8284
                     /label=lac operator
                     /bound_moiety="lac repressor encoded by lacI"
                     /note="The lac repressor binds to the lac operator to
                     inhibit transcription in E. coli. This inhibition can be
                     relieved by adding lactose or
                     isopropyl-beta-D-thiogalactopyranoside (IPTG)."
     primer_bind     8273..8295
                     /label=M13/pUC Reverse
                     /note="In lacZ gene"
     primer_bind     8292..8308
                     /label=M13 rev
                     /note="common sequencing primer, one of multiple similar
                     variants"
     primer_bind     8292..8308
                     /label=M13 Reverse
                     /note="In lacZ gene. Also called M13-rev"
     primer_bind     8358..8377
                     /label=EBV-rev
                     /note="SV40 polyA terminator, reverse primer"
     LTR             8569..9202
                     /label=3' LTR
                     /note="3' long terminal repeat (LTR) from HIV-1"
     misc_feature    9249..9374
                     /label=HIV-1 Psi
                     /note="packaging signal of human immunodeficiency virus
                     type 1"
     misc_feature    9871..10104
                     /label=RRE
                     /note="The Rev response element (RRE) of HIV-1 allows for
                     Rev-dependent mRNA export from the nucleus to the
                     cytoplasm."
     CDS             10289..10333
                     /codon_start=1
                     /product="antigenic peptide corresponding to amino acids
                     655 to 669 of the HIV envelope protein gp41 (Lutje Hulsik
                     et al., 2013)"
                     /label=gp41 peptide
                     /note="recognized by the 2H10 single-chain llama nanobody"
                     /translation="KNEQELLELDKWASL"
     misc_feature    10626..10743
                     /label=cPPT/CTS
                     /note="central polypurine tract and central termination
                     sequence of HIV-1"
ORIGIN
        1 ggctccggtg cccgtcagtg ggcagagcgc acatcgccca cagtccccga gaagttgggg
       61 ggaggggtcg gcaattgaac cggtgcctag agaaggtggc gcggggtaaa ctgggaaagt
      121 gatgtcgtgt actggctccg cctttttccc gagggtgggg gagaaccgta tataagtgca
      181 gtagtcgccg tgaacgttct ttttcgcaac gggtttgccg ccagaacaca ggtaagtgcc
      241 gtgtgtggtt cccgcgggcc tggcctcttt acgggttatg gcccttgcgt gccttgaatt
      301 acttccacct ggctgcagta cgtgattctt gatcccgagc ttcgggttgg aagtgggtgg
      361 gagagttcga ggccttgcgc ttaaggagcc ccttcgcctc gtgcttgagt tgaggcctgg
      421 cctgggcgct ggggccgccg cgtgcgaatc tggtggcacc ttcgcgcctg tctcgctgct
      481 ttcgataagt ctctagccat ttaaaatttt tgatgacctg ctgcgacgct ttttttctgg
      541 caagatagtc ttgtaaatgc gggccaagat ctgcacactg gtatttcggt ttttggggcc
      601 gcgggcggcg acggggcccg tgcgtcccag cgcacatgtt cggcgaggcg gggcctgcga
      661 gcgcggccac cgagaatcgg acgggggtag tctcaagctg gccggcctgc tctggtgcct
      721 ggcctcgcgc cgccgtgtat cgccccgccc tgggcggcaa ggctggcccg gtcggcacca
      781 gttgcgtgag cggaaagatg gccgcttccc ggccctgctg cagggagctc aaaatggagg
      841 acgcggcgct cgggagagcg ggcgggtgag tcacccacac aaaggaaaag ggcctttccg
      901 tcctcagccg tcgcttcatg tgactccacg gagtaccggg cgccgtccag gcacctcgat
      961 tagttctcga gcttttggag tacgtcgtct ttaggttggg gggaggggtt ttatgcgatg
     1021 gagtttcccc acactgagtg ggtggagact gaagttaggc cagcttggca cttgatgtaa
     1081 ttctccttgg aatttgccct ttttgagttt ggatcttggt tcattctcaa gcctcagaca
     1141 gtggttcaaa gtttttttct tccatttcag gtgtcgtgaa gcggccctgc agatatcaac
     1201 aagtttgtac aaaaaagcag gcaccatggc ggcgctgagc ggtggcggtg gtggcggcgc
     1261 ggagccgggc caggctctgt tcaacgggga catggagccc gaggccggcg ccggcgccgg
     1321 cgccgcggcc tcttcggctg cggaccctgc cattccggag gaggtgtgga atatcaaaca
     1381 aatgattaag ttgacacagg aacatataga ggccctattg gacaaatttg gtggggagca
     1441 taatccacca tcaatatatc tggaggccta tgaagaatac accagcaagc tagatgcact
     1501 ccaacaaaga gaacaacagt tattggaatc tctggggaac ggaactgatt tttctgtttc
     1561 tagctctgca tcaatggata ccgttacatc ttcttcctct tctagccttt cagtgctacc
     1621 ttcatctctt tcagtttttc aaaatcccac agatgtggca cggagcaacc ccaagtcacc
     1681 acaaaaacct atcgttagag tcttcctgcc caacaaacag aggacagtgg tacctgcaag
     1741 gtgtggagtt acagtccgag acagtctaaa gaaagcactg atgatgagag gtctaatccc
     1801 agagtgctgt gctgtttaca gaattcagga tggagagaag aaaccaattg gttgggacac
     1861 tgatatttcc tggcttactg gagaagaatt gcatgtggaa gtgttggaga atgttccact
     1921 tacaacacac aactttgtac gaaaaacgtt tttcacctta gcattttgtg acttttgtcg
     1981 aaagctgctt ttccagggtt tccgctgtca aacatgtggt tataaatttc accagcgttg
     2041 tagtacagaa gttccactga tgtgtgttaa ttatgaccaa cttgatttgc tgtttgtctc
     2101 caagttcttt gaacaccacc caataccaca ggaagaggcg tccttagcag agactgccct
     2161 aacatctgga tcatcccctt ccgcacccgc ctcggactct attgggcccc aaattctcac
     2221 cagtccgtct ccttcaaaat ccattccaat tccacagccc ttccgaccag cagatgaaga
     2281 tcatcgaaat caatttgggc aacgagaccg atcctcatca gctcccaatg tgcatataaa
     2341 cacaatagaa cctgtcaata ttgatgactt gattagagac caaggatttc gtggtgatgg
     2401 aggatcaacc acaggtttgt ctgctacccc ccctgcctca ttacctggct cactaactaa
     2461 cgtgaaagcc ttacagaaat ctccaggacc tcagcgagaa aggaagtcat cttcatcctc
     2521 agaagacagg aatcgaatga aaacacttgg tagacgggac tcgagtgatg attgggagat
     2581 tcctgatggg cagattacag tgggacaaag aattggatct ggatcatttg gaacagtcta
     2641 caagggaaag tggcatggtg atgtggcagt gaaaatgttg aatgtgacag cacctacacc
     2701 tcagcagtta caagccttca aaaatgaagt aggagtactc aggaaaacac gacatgtgaa
     2761 tatcctactc ttcatgggct attccacaaa gccacaactg gctattgtta cccagtggtg
     2821 tgagggctcc agcttgtatc accatctcca tatcattgag accaaatttg agatgatcaa
     2881 acttatagat attgcacgac agactgcaca gggcatggat tacttacacg ccaagtcaat
     2941 catccacaga gacctcaaga gtaataatat atttcttcat gaagacctca cagtaaaaat
     3001 aggtgatttt ggtctagcta cagtgaaatc tcgatggagt gggtcccatc agtttgaaca
     3061 gttgtctgga tccatttttt ggatggcacc agaagtcatc agaatgcaag ataaaaatcc
     3121 atacagcttt cagtcagatg tatatgcatt tggaattgtt ctgtatgaat tgatgactgg
     3181 acagttacct tattcaaaca tcaacaacag ggaccagata atttttatgg tgggacgagg
     3241 atacctgtct ccagatctca gtaaggtacg gagtaactgt ccaaaagcca tgaagagatt
     3301 aatggcagag tgcctcaaaa agaaaagaga tgagagacca ctctttcccc aaattctcgc
     3361 ctctattgag ctgctggccc gctcattgcc aaaaattcac cgcagtgcat cagaaccctc
     3421 cttgaatcgg gctggtttcc aaacagagga ttttagtcta tatgcttgtg cttctccaaa
     3481 aacacccatc caggcagggg gatatggtgc gtttcctgtc cactagaacc cagctttctt
     3541 gtacaaagtg gtgatatcca attaaccctc actaaaggta tttagttaga tagatagaga
     3601 gtccctatag tgagtcgtat taccacccaa cttttctata caaagtggtt gatatccagc
     3661 acagtggcgg ccgctcgagt ctagagggcc cgcggttcga aggtaagcct atccctaacc
     3721 ctctcctcgg tctcgattct acgcgtaccg gttagtaatg agatccctcc ccccccccta
     3781 acgttactgg ccgaagccgc ttggaataag gccggtgtgc gtttgtctat atgttatttt
     3841 ccaccatatt gccgtctttt ggcaatgtga gggcccggaa acctggccct gtcttcttga
     3901 cgagcattcc taggggtctt tcccctctcg ccaaaggaat gcaaggtctg ttgaatgtcg
     3961 tgaaggaagc agttcctctg gaagcttctt gaagacaaac aacgtctgta gcgacccttt
     4021 gcaggcagcg gaacccccca cctggcgaca ggtgcctctg cggccaaaag ccacgtgtat
     4081 aagatacacc tgcaaaggcg gcacaacccc agtgccacgt tgtgagttgg atagttgtgg
     4141 aaagagtcaa atggctctcc tcaagcgtat tcaacaaggg gctgaaggat gcccagaagg
     4201 taccccattg tatgggatct gatctggggc ctcggtgcac atgctttaca tgtgtttagt
     4261 cgaggttaaa aaaacgtcta ggccccccga accacgggga cgtggttttc ctttgaaaaa
     4321 cacgatgata atatggccac acatatgacc gagtacaagc ccacggtgcg cctcgccacc
     4381 cgcgacgacg tccccagggc cgtacgcacc ctcgccgccg cgttcgccga ctaccccgcc
     4441 acgcgccaca ccgtcgatcc ggaccgccac atcgagcggg tcaccgagct gcaagaactc
     4501 ttcctcacgc gcgtcgggct cgacatcggc aaggtgtggg tcgcggacga cggcgccgcg
     4561 gtggcggtct ggaccacgcc ggagagcgtc gaagcggggg cggtgttcgc cgagatcggc
     4621 ccgcgcatgg ccgagttgag cggttcccgg ctggccgcgc agcaacagat ggaaggcctc
     4681 ctggcgccgc accggcccaa ggagcccgcg tggttcctgg ccaccgtcgg cgtctcgccc
     4741 gaccaccagg gcaagggtct gggcagcgcc gtcgtgctcc ccggagtgga ggcggccgag
     4801 cgcgccgggg tgcccgcctt cctggagacc tccgcgcccc gcaacctccc cttctacgag
     4861 cggctcggct tcaccgtcac cgccgacgtc gaggtgcccg aaggaccgcg cacctggtgc
     4921 atgacccgca agcccggtgc ctaaatcgat agatcctaat caacctctgg attacaaaat
     4981 ttgtgaaaga ttgactggta ttcttaacta tgttgctcct tttacgctat gtggatacgc
     5041 tgctttaatg cctttgtatc atgctattgc ttcccgtatg gctttcattt tctcctcctt
     5101 gtataaatcc tggttgctgt ctctttatga ggagttgtgg cccgttgtca ggcaacgtgg
     5161 cgtggtgtgc actgtgtttg ctgacgcaac ccccactggt tggggcattg ccaccacctg
     5221 tcagctcctt tccgggactt tcgctttccc cctccctatt gccacggcgg aactcatcgc
     5281 cgcctgcctt gcccgctgct ggacaggggc tcggctgttg ggcactgaca attccgtggt
     5341 gttgtcgggg aaatcatcgt cctttccttg gctgctcgcc tgtgttgcca cctggattct
     5401 gcgcgggacg tccttctgct acgtcccttc ggccctcaat ccagcggacc ttccttcccg
     5461 cggcctgctg ccggctctgc ggcctcttcc gcgtcttcgc cttcgccctc agacgagtcg
     5521 gatctccctt tgggccgcct ccccgcctga gatcctttaa gaccaatgac ttacaaggca
     5581 gctgtagatc ttagccactt tttaaaagaa aaggggggac tggaagggct aattcactcc
     5641 caacgaagac aagatctgct ttttgcttgt actgggtctc tctggttaga ccagatctga
     5701 gcctgggagc tctctggcta actagggaac ccactgctta agcctcaata aagcttgcct
     5761 tgagtgcttc aagtagtgtg tgcccgtctg ttgtgtgact ctggtaacta gagatccctc
     5821 agaccctttt agtcagtgtg gaaaatctct agcagtagta gttcatgtca tcttattatt
     5881 cagtatttat aacttgcaaa gaaatgaata tcagagagtg agaggcccgg gttaattaag
     5941 gaaagggcta gatcattctt gaagacgaaa gggcctcgtg atacgcctat ttttataggt
     6001 taatgtcatg ataataatgg tttcttagac gtcaggtggc acttttcggg gaaatgtgcg
     6061 cggaacccct atttgtttat ttttctaaat acattcaaat atgtatccgc tcatgagaca
     6121 ataaccctga taaatgcttc aataatattg aaaaaggaag agtatgagta ttcaacattt
     6181 ccgtgtcgcc cttattccct tttttgcggc attttgcctt cctgtttttg ctcacccaga
     6241 aacgctggtg aaagtaaaag atgctgaaga tcagttgggt gcacgagtgg gttacatcga
     6301 actggatctc aacagcggta agatccttga gagttttcgc cccgaagaac gttttccaat
     6361 gatgagcact tttaaagttc tgctatgtgg cgcggtatta tcccgtgttg acgccgggca
     6421 agagcaactc ggtcgccgca tacactattc tcagaatgac ttggttgagt actcaccagt
     6481 cacagaaaag catcttacgg atggcatgac agtaagagaa ttatgcagtg ctgccataac
     6541 catgagtgat aacactgcgg ccaacttact tctgacaacg atcggaggac cgaaggagct
     6601 aaccgctttt ttgcacaaca tgggggatca tgtaactcgc cttgatcgtt gggaaccgga
     6661 gctgaatgaa gccataccaa acgacgagcg tgacaccacg atgcctgtag caatggcaac
     6721 aacgttgcgc aaactattaa ctggcgaact acttactcta gcttcccggc aacaattaat
     6781 agactggatg gaggcggata aagttgcagg accacttctg cgctcggccc ttccggctgg
     6841 ctggtttatt gctgataaat ctggagccgg tgagcgtggg tctcgcggta tcattgcagc
     6901 actggggcca gatggtaagc cctcccgtat cgtagttatc tacacgacgg ggagtcaggc
     6961 aactatggat gaacgaaata gacagatcgc tgagataggt gcctcactga ttaagcattg
     7021 gtaactgtca gaccaagttt actcatatat actttagatt gatttaaaac ttcattttta
     7081 atttaaaagg atctaggtga agatcctttt tgataatctc atgaccaaaa tcccttaacg
     7141 tgagttttcg ttccactgag cgtcagaccc cgtagaaaag atcaaaggat cttcttgaga
     7201 tccttttttt ctgcgcgtaa tctgctgctt gcaaacaaaa aaaccaccgc taccagcggt
     7261 ggtttgtttg ccggatcaag agctaccaac tctttttccg aaggtaactg gcttcagcag
     7321 agcgcagata ccaaatactg ttcttctagt gtagccgtag ttaggccacc acttcaagaa
     7381 ctctgtagca ccgcctacat acctcgctct gctaatcctg ttaccagtgg ctgctgccag
     7441 tggcgataag tcgtgtctta ccgggttgga ctcaagacga tagttaccgg ataaggcgca
     7501 gcggtcgggc tgaacggggg gttcgtgcac acagcccagc ttggagcgaa cgacctacac
     7561 cgaactgaga tacctacagc gtgagctatg agaaagcgcc acgcttcccg aagggagaaa
     7621 ggcggacagg tatccggtaa gcggcagggt cggaacagga gagcgcacga gggagcttcc
     7681 agggggaaac gcctggtatc tttatagtcc tgtcgggttt cgccacctct gacttgagcg
     7741 tcgatttttg tgatgctcgt caggggggcg gagcctatgg aaaaacgcca gcaacgcggc
     7801 ctttttacgg ttcctggcct tttgctggcc ttttgctcac atgttctttc ctgcgttatc
     7861 ccctgattct gtggataacc gtattaccgc ctttgagtga gctgataccg ctcgccgcag
     7921 ccgaacgacc gagcgcagcg agtcagtgag cgaggaagcg gaagagcgcc caatacgcaa
     7981 accgcctctc cccgcgcgtt ggccgattca ttaatgcagc aagctcatgg ctgactaatt
     8041 ttttttattt atgcagaggc cgaggccgcc tcggcctctg agctattcca gaagtagtga
     8101 ggaggctttt ttggaggcct aggcttttgc aaaaagctcc ccgtggcacg acaggtttcc
     8161 cgactggaaa gcgggcagtg agcgcaacgc aattaatgtg agttagctca ctcattaggc
     8221 accccaggct ttacacttta tgcttccggc tcgtatgttg tgtggaattg tgagcggata
     8281 acaatttcac acaggaaaca gctatgacat gattacgaat ttcacaaata aagcattttt
     8341 ttcactgcat tctagttgtg gtttgtccaa actcatcaat gtatcttatc atgtctggat
     8401 caactggata actcaagcta accaaaatca tcccaaactt cccaccccat accctattac
     8461 cactgccaat tacctgtggt ttcatttact ctaaacctgt gattcctctg aattattttc
     8521 attttaaaga aattgtattt gttaaatatg tactacaaac ttagtagttg gaagggctaa
     8581 ttcactccca aagaagacaa gatatccttg atctgtggat ctaccacaca caaggctact
     8641 tccctgatta gcagaactac acaccagggc caggggtcag atatccactg acctttggat
     8701 ggtgctacaa gctagtacca gttgagccag ataaggtaga agaggccaat aaaggagaga
     8761 acaccagctt gttacaccct gtgagcctgc atgggatgga tgacccggag agagaagtgt
     8821 tagagtggag gtttgacagc cgcctagcat ttcatcacgt ggcccgagag ctgcatccgg
     8881 agtacttcaa gaactgctga tatcgagctt gctacaaggg actttccgct ggggactttc
     8941 cagggaggcg tggcctgggc gggactgggg agtggcgagc cctcagatcc tgcatataag
     9001 cagctgcttt ttgcctgtac tgggtctctc tggttagacc agatctgagc ctgggagctc
     9061 tctggctaac tagggaaccc actgcttaag cctcaataaa gcttgccttg agtgcttcaa
     9121 gtagtgtgtg cccgtctgtt gtgtgactct ggtaactaga gatccctcag acccttttag
     9181 tcagtgtgga aaatctctag cagtggcgcc cgaacaggga cttgaaagcg aaagggaaac
     9241 cagaggagct ctctcgacgc aggactcggc ttgctgaagc gcgcacggca agaggcgagg
     9301 ggcggcgact ggtgagtacg ccaaaaattt tgactagcgg aggctagaag gagagagatg
     9361 ggtgcgagag cgtcagtatt aagcggggga gaattagatc gcgatgggaa aaaattcggt
     9421 taaggccagg gggaaagaaa aaatataaat taaaacatat agtatgggca agcagggagc
     9481 tagaacgatt cgcagttaat cctggcctgt tagaaacatc agaaggctgt agacaaatac
     9541 tgggacagct acaaccatcc cttcagacag gatcagaaga acttagatca ttatataata
     9601 cagtagcaac cctctattgt gtgcatcaaa ggatagagat aaaagacacc aaggaagctt
     9661 tagacaagat agaggaagag caaaacaaaa gtaagaccac cgcacagcaa gcggccggcc
     9721 gctgatcttc agacctggag gaggagatat gagggacaat tggagaagtg aattatataa
     9781 atataaagta gtaaaaattg aaccattagg agtagcaccc accaaggcaa agagaagagt
     9841 ggtgcagaga gaaaaaagag cagtgggaat aggagctttg ttccttgggt tcttgggagc
     9901 agcaggaagc actatgggcg cagcgtcaat gacgctgacg gtacaggcca gacaattatt
     9961 gtctggtata gtgcagcagc agaacaattt gctgagggct attgaggcgc aacagcatct
    10021 gttgcaactc acagtctggg gcatcaagca gctccaggca agaatcctgg ctgtggaaag
    10081 atacctaaag gatcaacagc tcctggggat ttggggttgc tctggaaaac tcatttgcac
    10141 cactgctgtg ccttggaatg ctagttggag taataaatct ctggaacaga tttggaatca
    10201 cacgacctgg atggagtggg acagagaaat taacaattac acaagcttaa tacactcctt
    10261 aattgaagaa tcgcaaaacc agcaagaaaa gaatgaacaa gaattattgg aattagataa
    10321 atgggcaagt ttgtggaatt ggtttaacat aacaaattgg ctgtggtata taaaattatt
    10381 cataatgata gtaggaggct tggtaggttt aagaatagtt tttgctgtac tttctatagt
    10441 gaatagagtt aggcagggat attcaccatt atcgtttcag acccacctcc caaccccgag
    10501 gggacccgac aggcccgaag gaatagaaga agaaggtgga gagagagaca gagacagatc
    10561 cattcgatta gtgaacggat ctcgacggta tcgccgaatt cacaaatggc agtattcatc
    10621 cacaatttta aaagaaaagg ggggattggg gggtacagtg caggggaaag aatagtagac
    10681 ataatagcaa cagacataca aactaaagaa ttacaaaaac aaattacaaa aattcaaaat
    10741 tttcgggttt attacaggga cagcagagat ccagtttgga ctagtcgtga
//
