>Addgene plasmid #116182 | pHAGE-BRAF-L618F | depositor partial sequence | sequence record 219055 | insert
ATGGCGGCGCTGAGCGGTGGCGGTGGTGGCGGCGCGGAGCCGGGCCAGGCTCTGTTCAACGGGGACATGG
AGCCCGAGGCCGGCGCCGGCGCCGGCGCCGCGGCCTCTTCGGCTGCGGACCCTGCCATTCCGGAGGAGGT
GTGGAATATCAAACAAATGATTAAGTTGACACAGGAACATATAGAGGCCCTATTGGACAAATTTGGTGGG
GAGCATAATCCACCATCAATATATCTGGAGGCCTATGAAGAATACACCAGCAAGCTAGATGCACTCCAAC
AAAGAGAACAACAGTTATTGGAATCTCTGGGGAACGGAACTGATTTTTCTGTTTCTAGCTCTGCATCAAT
GGATACCGTTACATCTTCTTCCTCTTCTAGCCTTTCAGTGCTACCTTCATCTCTTTCAGTTTTTCAAAAT
CCCACAGATGTGGCACGGAGCAACCCCAAGTCACCACAAAAACCTATCGTTAGAGTCTTCCTGCCCAACA
AACAGAGGACAGTGGTACCTGCAAGGTGTGGAGTTACAGTCCGAGACAGTCTAAAGAAAGCACTGATGAT
GAGAGGTCTAATCCCAGAGTGCTGTGCTGTTTACAGAATTCAGGATGGAGAGAAGAAACCAATTGGTTGG
GACACTGATATTTCCTGGCTTACTGGAGAAGAATTGCATGTGGAAGTGTTGGAGAATGTTCCACTTACAA
CACACAACTTTGTACGAAAAACGTTTTTCACCTTAGCATTTTGTGACTTTTGTCGAAAGCTGCTTTTCCA
GGGTTTCCGCTGTCAAACATGTGGTTATAAATTTCACCAGCGTTGTAGTACAGAAGTTCCACTGATGTGT
GTTAATTATGACCAACTTGATTTGCTGTTTGTCTCCAAGTTCTTTGAACACCACCCAATACCACAGGAAG
AGGCGTCCTTAGCAGAGACTGCCCTAACATCTGGATCATCCCCTTCCGCACCCGCCTCGGACTCTATTGG
GCCCCAAATTCTCACCAGTCCGTCTCCTTCAAAATCCATTCCAATTCCACAGCCCTTCCGACCAGCAGAT
GAAGATCATCGAAATCAATTTGGGCAACGAGACCGATCCTCATCAGCTCCCAATGTGCATATAAACACAA
TAGAACCTGTCAATATTGATGACTTGATTAGAGACCAAGGATTTCGTGGTGATGGAGGATCAACCACAGG
TTTGTCTGCTACCCCCCCTGCCTCATTACCTGGCTCACTAACTAACGTGAAAGCCTTACAGAAATCTCCA
GGACCTCAGCGAGAAAGGAAGTCATCTTCATCCTCAGAAGACAGGAATCGAATGAAAACACTTGGTAGAC
GGGACTCGAGTGATGATTGGGAGATTCCTGATGGGCAGATTACAGTGGGACAAAGAATTGGATCTGGATC
ATTTGGAACAGTCTACAAGGGAAAGTGGCATGGTGATGTGGCAGTGAAAATGTTGAATGTGACAGCACCT
ACACCTCAGCAGTTACAAGCCTTCAAAAATGAAGTAGGAGTACTCAGGAAAACACGACATGTGAATATCC
TACTCTTCATGGGCTATTCCACAAAGCCACAACTGGCTATTGTTACCCAGTGGTGTGAGGGCTCCAGCTT
GTATCACCATCTCCATATCATTGAGACCAAATTTGAGATGATCAAACTTATAGATATTGCACGACAGACT
GCACAGGGCATGGATTACTTACACGCCAAGTCAATCATCCACAGAGACCTCAAGAGTAATAATATATTTC
TTCATGAAGACCTCACAGTAAAAATAGGTGATTTTGGTCTAGCTACAGTGAAATCTCGATGGAGTGGGTC
CCATCAGTTTGAACAGTTGTCTGGATCCATTTTTTGGATGGCACCAGAAGTCATCAGAATGCAAGATAAA
AATCCATACAGCTTTCAGTCAGATGTATATGCATTTGGAATTGTTCTGTATGAATTGATGACTGGACAGT
TACCTTATTCAAACATCAACAACAGGGACCAGATAATTTTTATGGTGGGACGAGGATACCTGTCTCCAGA
TCTCAGTAAGGTACGGAGTAACTGTCCAAAAGCCATGAAGAGATTAATGGCAGAGTGCCTCAAAAAGAAA
AGAGATGAGAGACCACTCTTTCCCCAAATTCTCGCCTCTATTGAGCTGCTGGCCCGCTCATTGCCAAAAA
TTCACCGCAGTGCATCAGAACCCTCCTTGAATCGGGCTGGTTTCCAAACAGAGGATTTTAGTCTATATGC
TTGTGCTTCTCCAAAAACACCCATCCAGGCAGGGGGATATGGTGCGTTTCCTGTCCACTAG
